Addgene plasmid #154946: mDlx-BiPOLES-mCerulean
Purpose: Optogenetic tool for blue-light inhibition and red-light excitation of neurons
Depositing lab: Simon Wiegert. Depositing organization: Universitaetsklinikum Hamburg-Eppendorf. Publication: BiPOLES is an optogenetic tool developed for bidirectional dual-color control of neurons. Vierock J, Rodriguez-Rozada S, Dieter A, Pieper F, Sims R, Tenedini F, Bergs ACF, Bendifallah I, Zhou F, Zeitzschel N, Ahlbeck J, Augustin S, Sauter K, Papagiakoumou E, Gottschalk A, Soba P, Emiliani V, Engel AK, Hegemann P, Wiegert JS. Nat Commun. 2021 Jul 26;12(1):4527. doi: 10.1038/s41467-021-24759-5. PubMed 34312384.
Backbone
  Vector backbone: pAAV2
  Backbone size w/o insert (bp): 4750
  Vector type: Mammalian Expression, AAV
Growth in bacteria
  Bacterial resistance: Ampicillin, 100 μg/mL
  Growth temperature: 37°C
  Growth strain: NEB Stable
  Copy number: High Copy
Gene/Insert
  Gene/Insert name: BiPOLES
  Species: Synthetic
  Insert size (bp): 3072
  Promoter: minimal Dlx
  Cloning method: Restriction Enzyme; 5′ cloning site SpeI (not destroyed); 3′ cloning site PmeI (destroyed during cloning)
  Sequencing primers: 5′ TTGCCTTTCTCTCCACAGGT; 3′ TGTTGCTCCTTTTACGCTATG
Terms and licenses: Academic/Nonprofit Terms; Industry Terms: Not Available to Industry
Depositor comments: The insert contains the fluorescence tag mCerulean3 in between the 2 channelrhodopsins (C-terminal of GtACR2) . Please visit https://www.biorxiv.org/content/10.1101/2020.07.15.204347v1 for bioRxiv preprint.
How to cite: mDlx-BiPOLES-mCerulean was a gift from Simon Wiegert (Addgene plasmid # 154946 ; http://n2t.net/addgene:154946 ; RRID:Addgene_154946)
