[The description below was written by a language model from this plasmid's Addgene catalogue record, the feature table of its GenBank file and pLannotate feature annotations shown in this document.]
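Description:
mDlx-BiPOLES-mCerulean is an AAV transfer plasmid built on a pAAV2 backbone for mammalian expression, apparently derived from an earlier mDlx-GFP interneuron-targeting vector noted in the sequence file's comments. It is propagated in E. coli through a high-copy ColE1/pUC-type origin with ampicillin selection (bla), and also carries an f1 phage origin. The expression cassette is flanked by AAV serotype 2 inverted terminal repeats, which allow it to be packaged into recombinant AAV particles. The depositor's map (7,822 bp) annotates both ITRs as complete, whereas the repository's sequencing result (7,811 nt) detects only fragments of the upstream ITR, a small discrepancy that may reflect a partial ITR deletion or the difficulty of sequencing these repeats.

Expression is driven by the mDlx enhancer (listed as a minimal Dlx promoter), an element associated with forebrain GABAergic interneurons, followed by a chimeric β-globin/immunoglobulin intron. The payload, BiPOLES, is a synthetic tandem fusion of about 3.1 kb. It consists of the channelrhodopsin GtACR2, a short trafficking signal matching a Kir2.1 (KCNJ2) fragment, the cyan fluorescent protein mCerulean3, a fragment of the H+/K+-ATPase β subunit that links the two opsins, and the red-light-drivable channelrhodopsin Chrimson. A WPRE and an SV40 polyadenylation signal follow to enhance transcript stability and processing. Because both opsins are produced as one polypeptide, they are present in fixed equal proportion in the same cells, with mCerulean3 marking expression. The construct is intended for bidirectional, dual-colour optogenetic control of neurons, with blue light inhibiting and red light exciting them.
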