LOCUS       Exported 7822 bp ds-DNA circular SYN 12-JUN-2020
DEFINITION  synthetic circular DNA
ACCESSION   .
VERSION     .
KEYWORDS    .
SOURCE      synthetic DNA construct
  ORGANISM  synthetic DNA construct
REFERENCE   1 (bases 1 to 7822)
  AUTHORS   .
  TITLE     Direct Submission
  JOURNAL   Exported Friday, Jun 12, 2020 from SnapGene Viewer 5.0.8
            https://www.snapgene.com
COMMENT     LOCUS Exported 5459 bp ds-DNA circular SYN 16-JUN-2017
DEFINITION  GFP expression in forebrain GABA-ergic interneurons under the
            control of the mDlx enhancer element.
ACCESSION   .
VERSION     .
KEYWORDS    pAAV-mDlx-GFP-Fishell-1
SOURCE      synthetic DNA construct
  ORGANISM  synthetic DNA construct
REFERENCE   1 (bases 1 to 5459)
  AUTHORS   Dimidschstein J, Chen Q, Tremblay R, Rogers SL, Saldi GA, Guo L, Xu
            Q, Liu R, Lu C, Chu J, Avery MC, Rashid MS, Baek M, Jacob AL, Smith
            GB, Wilson DE, Kosche G, Kruglikov I, Rusielewicz T, Kotak VC,
            Mowery TM, Anderson SA, Callaway EM, Dasen JS, Fitzpatrick D,
            Fossati V, Long MA, Noggle S, Reynolds JH, Sanes DH, Rudy B, Feng G,
            Fishell G
  TITLE     A viral strategy for targeting and manipulating interneurons across
            vertebrate species.
  JOURNAL   Nat Neurosci. 2016 Oct 31. doi: 10.1038/nn.4430.
  PUBMED    27798629
REFERENCE   2 (bases 1 to 5459)
  AUTHORS   .
  TITLE     Direct Submission
  JOURNAL   Exported Friday, Jun 16, 2017 from SnapGene Console 4.0.0a8
            http://www.snapgene.com
FEATURES             Location/Qualifiers
     source          1..7822
                     /organism="synthetic DNA construct"
                     /label=synthetic DNA construct
     repeat_region   1..141
                     /label=inverted terminal repeat of
                     /note="inverted terminal repeat of adeno-associated virus
                     serotype 2"
     primer_bind     complement(23..34)
                     /label=L4440 vector, forward primer
                     /note="L4440 vector, forward primer"
     primer_bind     84..95
                     /label=L4440 vector, forward primer
                     /note="L4440 vector, forward primer"
     enhancer        170..699
                     /label=mDlx
                     /note="mDlx"
     intron          860..992
                     /label=chimera between introns from human
                     /note="chimera between introns from human beta-globin and
                     immunoglobulin heavy chain genes"
     primer_bind     975..994
                     /label=Synthetic intron, forward primer
                     /note="Synthetic intron, forward primer"
     misc_feature    1040..1912
                     /label=GtACR2
                     /note="GtACR2"
     misc_feature    1928..1987
                     /label=TS
                     /note="TS"
     misc_feature    1997..2707
                     /label=mCerulean3
                     /note="mCerulean3"
     misc_feature    2714..3025
                     /label=beta subunit HK-ATPase
                     /note="beta subunit HK-ATPase"
     misc_feature    3066..4111
                     /label=Chrimson
                     /note="Chrimson"
     misc_feature    4168..4756
                     /label=woodchuck hepatitis virus
                     /note="woodchuck hepatitis virus posttranscriptional
                     regulatory element"
     primer_bind     complement(4221..4241)
                     /label=WPRE, reverse primer
                     /note="WPRE, reverse primer"
     CDS             complement(4639..4650)
                     /codon_start=1
                     /label=Factor Xa recognition and cleavage site
                     /translation="IEGR"
     polyA_signal    4925..5006
                     /label=SV40 polyadenylation signal
                     /note="SV40 polyadenylation signal"
     primer_bind     complement(4962..4981)
                     /label=SV40 polyA, reverse primer
                     /note="SV40 polyA, reverse primer"
     primer_bind     5016..5035
                     /label=SV40 polyA terminator, reverse primer
                     /note="SV40 polyA terminator, reverse primer"
     repeat_region   5085..5225
                     /label=inverted terminal repeat of
                     /note="inverted terminal repeat of adeno-associated virus
                     serotype 2"
     primer_bind     complement(5131..5142)
                     /label=L4440 vector, forward primer
                     /note="L4440 vector, forward primer"
     primer_bind     5192..5203
                     /label=L4440 vector, forward primer
                     /note="L4440 vector, forward primer"
     rep_origin      5300..5755
                     /direction=RIGHT
                     /label=f1 bacteriophage origin of replication
                     /note="f1 bacteriophage origin of replication; arrow
                     indicates direction of (+) strand synthesis"
     primer_bind     complement(5387..5406)
                     /label=F1 origin, reverse primer
                     /note="F1 origin, reverse primer"
     primer_bind     5597..5618
                     /label=F1 origin, forward primer
                     /note="F1 origin, forward primer"
     primer_bind     complement(5772..5791)
                     /label=pRS vectors
                     /note="pRS vectors, use to sequence yeast selectable
                     marker"
     primer_bind     5891..5913
                     /label=pGEX vectors, reverse primer
                     /note="pGEX vectors, reverse primer"
     primer_bind     complement(5951..5969)
                     /label=pBR322 vectors
                     /note="pBR322 vectors, upsteam of EcoRI site, forward
                     primer"
     promoter        6037..6141
                     /label=bla
     CDS             6142..7002
                     /codon_start=1
                     /label=bla
                     /note="confers resistance to ampicillin, carbenicillin, and
                     related antibiotics"
                     /translation="MSIQHFRVALIPFFAAFCLPVFAHPETLVKVKDAEDQLGARVGYI
                     ELDLNSGKILESFRPEERFPMMSTFKVLLCGAVLSRIDAGQEQLGRRIHYSQNDLVEYS
                     PVTEKHLTDGMTVRELCSAAITMSDNTAANLLLTTIGGPKELTAFLHNMGDHVTRLDRW
                     EPELNEAIPNDERDTTMPVAMATTLRKLLTGELLTLASRQQLIDWMEADKVAGPLLRSA
                     LPAGWFIADKSGAGERGSRGIIAALGPDGKPSRIVVIYTTGSQATMDERNRQIAEIGAS
                     LIKHW"
     primer_bind     complement(6360..6379)
                     /label=Ampicillin resistance gene
                     /note="Ampicillin resistance gene, reverse primer"
     rep_origin      7173..7761
                     /direction=RIGHT
                     /label=ori
                     /note="high-copy-number ColE1/pMB1/pBR322/pUC origin of
                     replication"
     primer_bind     7662..7681
                     /label=pBR322 origin, forward primer
                     /note="pBR322 origin, forward primer"
ORIGIN
        1 cctgcaggca gctgcgcgct cgctcgctca ctgaggccgc ccgggcaaag cccgggcgtc
       61 gggcgacctt tggtcgcccg gcctcagtga gcgagcgagc gcgcagagag ggagtggcca
      121 actccatcac taggggttcc tgcggccgca cgcgtttaat taagaattct atacactcac
      181 agtggtttgg catatatttg gtgaaatttt ttaaggaaaa attagtgttg gtttcgatat
      241 atggtagctt tttctctaac ataatttgaa taattcagca aagccctact accagctgta
      301 cttctgcagc ctcttccatt ctttccagca ttataatttt ggttaatttt caattttagg
      361 tcctacgtct ctgcaatttg tgtatgaata acagaataat ttccctcttt tgtttcgcct
      421 ttcctgttcc tgaatctaaa taaagatggc tttttagtat taaaagtgga agaaaattac
      481 aggtaattat ctttgacggt aaaaacgctg taatcagcgg gctacatgaa aaattactct
      541 aattatggct gcatttaaga gaatggaaaa aaaccttctt gtggataaaa accttaaatt
      601 gtccccaatg tctgcttcaa attggatggc actgcagctg gaggctttgt tcagaattga
      661 tcctggggag ctacgaaccc aaagtttcac agtaggaagc ttgatatcga attcctgcag
      721 cccgggctgg gcataaaagt cagggcagag ccatctattg cttacatttg cttctagcct
      781 gcaggtcgag gagcgcagcc ttccagaagc agagcgcggc gccttaagct gcagaagttg
      841 gtcgtgaggc actgggcagg taagtatcaa ggttacaaga caggtttaag gagaccaata
      901 gaaactgggc ttgtcgagac agagaagact cttgcgtttc tgataggcac ctattggtct
      961 tactgacatc cactttgcct ttctctccac aggtgtccac tcccagttca attacagctc
     1021 ttaagaaact agtggatcca tggcatcaca ggtcgtctat ggggaatggg catcaactca
     1081 caccgagtgc tacaatatgt ccagaatcga ctccaccttc gtctcactgc tgcagctggt
     1141 gtgggccgtg gtctcaggct gccagacaat cttcatgatt agcagggctc ccaaggtccc
     1201 ttgggagtcc gtgtacctgc cctttgtcga atctatcact tatgcactgg ccagtactgg
     1261 caacggaacc ctgcagatga gggacggcag attctttcct tggagccgaa tggcctcctg
     1321 gctgtgcacc tgtccaatca tgctgggaca gatttctaac atggctctgg tgaagtacaa
     1381 aagtatccca ctgaatccca ttgcacaggc cgcttccatc attagagtgg tcatgggaat
     1441 caccgctaca atttctcccg cagagtatat gaagtggctg ttctttttct ttggggccac
     1501 ctgcctggtg ttcgagtaca gtgtggtctt cacaatcttt caagtggggc tgtatggctt
     1561 tgaatctgtc gggacacctc tggcacagaa ggtggtggtg aggatcaaga tgctgcgcct
     1621 gatcttcttt attgcttgga ctatgttccc aatcgtgtgg ctgatttcac ccaccggagt
     1681 ctgcgtgatc cacgagaacg tgagcgccat tctgtacctg ctggctgacg gcctgtgcaa
     1741 aaatacatat ggagtgatcc tgtggagcac tgcctgggga gtgctggaag ggaagtggga
     1801 ccccgcatgt ctgccagggc aggagaaacc cgaagccgac gatccttttg gcctgaatca
     1861 cgagaagaat gcccctccta acgacgaagt caatatcaga atgtttggaa ggggacgtac
     1921 ggcggccaag agcaggatca ccagcgaggg cgagtacatc cccctggacc agatcgacat
     1981 caacgtggcg gtacccgtga gcaagggcga ggagctgttc accggggtgg tgcccatcct
     2041 ggtcgagctg gacggcgacg taaacggcca caagttcagc gtgtccggcg agggcgaggg
     2101 cgatgccacc tacggcaagc tgaccctgaa gttcatctgc accaccggca agctgcccgt
     2161 gccctggccc accctcgtga ccaccctgag ctggggcgtg cagtgcttcg cccgctaccc
     2221 cgaccacatg aagcagcacg acttcttcaa gtccgccatg cccgaaggct acgtccagga
     2281 gcgcaccatc ttcttcaagg acgacggcaa ctacaagacc cgcgccgagg tgaagttcga
     2341 gggcgacacc ctggtgaacc gcatcgagct gaagggcatc gacttcaagg aggacggcaa
     2401 catcctgggg cacaagctgg agtacaacgc catccacggc aacgtctata tcaccgccga
     2461 caagcagaag aacggcatca aggccaactt cggcctcaac tgcaacatcg aggacggcag
     2521 cgtgcagctc gccgaccact accagcagaa cacccccatc ggcgacggcc ccgtgctgct
     2581 gcccgacaac cactacctga gcacccagtc caagctgagc aaagacccca acgagaagcg
     2641 cgatcacatg gtcctgctgg agttcgtgac cgccgccggg atcactctcg gcatggacga
     2701 gctgtatacc ggtgcagccc tgcaggagaa gaagtcatgc agccagcgca tggccgaatt
     2761 ccggcaatac tgttggaacc cggacactgg gcagatgctg ggccgcaccc cagcccggtg
     2821 ggtgtggatc agcctgtact atgcagcttt ctacgtggtc atgactgggc tctttgcctt
     2881 gtgcatctat gtgctgatgc agaccattga tccctacacc cccgactacc aggaccagtt
     2941 aaagtcaccg ggggtaacct tgagaccgga tgtgtatggg gaaagagggc tgcagatttc
     3001 ctacaacatc tctgaaaaca gctctagaca ggcccagatc accggacgtc cggagggagc
     3061 tgtacaagag ctgatcagca gcgccaccag atctctgttt gccgccggag gcatcaaccc
     3121 ttggcctaac ccctaccacc acgaggacat gggctgtgga ggaatgacac ctacaggcga
     3181 gtgcttcagc accgagtggt ggtgtgaccc ttcttacgga ctgagcgacg ccggatacgg
     3241 atattgcttc gtggaggcca caggcggcta cctggtcgtg ggagtggaga agaagcaggc
     3301 ttggctgcac agcagaggca caccaggaga aaagatcggc gcccaggtct gccagtggat
     3361 tgctttcagc atcgccatcg ccctgctgac attctacggc ttcagcgcct ggaaggccac
     3421 ttgcggttgg gaggaggtct acgtctgttg cgtcgaggtg ctgttcgtga ccctggagat
     3481 cttcaaggag ttcagcagcc ccgccacagt gtacctgtct accggcaacc acgcctattg
     3541 cctgcgctac ttcgagtggc tgctgtcttg ccccgtgatc ctgatcaagc tgagcaacct
     3601 gagcggcctg aagaacgact acagcaagcg gaccatgggc ctgatcgtgt cttgcgtggg
     3661 aatgatcgtg ttcggcatgg ccgcaggact ggctaccgat tggctcaagt ggctgctgta
     3721 tatcgtgtct tgcatctacg gcggctacat gtacttccag gccgccaagt gctacgtgga
     3781 agccaaccac agcgtgccta aaggccattg ccgcatggtc gtgaagctga tggcctacgc
     3841 ttacttcgcc tcttggggca gctacccaat cctctgggca gtgggaccag aaggactgct
     3901 gaagctgagc ccttacgcca acagcatcgg ccacagcatc tgcgacatca tcgccaagga
     3961 gttttggacc ttcctggccc accacctgag gatcaagatc cacgagcaca tcctgatcca
     4021 cggcgacatc cggaagacca ccaagatgga gatcggaggc gaggaggtgg aagtggaaga
     4081 gttcgtggag gaggaggacg aggacacagt gtgaaagctt aagtttcgcg ccacccctgc
     4141 agggaattcg atatcaagct tatcgataat caacctctgg attacaaaat ttgtgaaaga
     4201 ttgactggta ttcttaacta tgttgctcct tttacgctat gtggatacgc tgctttaatg
     4261 cctttgtatc atgctattgc ttcccgtatg gctttcattt tctcctcctt gtataaatcc
     4321 tggttgctgt ctctttatga ggagttgtgg cccgttgtca ggcaacgtgg cgtggtgtgc
     4381 actgtgtttg ctgacgcaac ccccactggt tggggcattg ccaccacctg tcagctcctt
     4441 tccgggactt tcgctttccc cctccctatt gccacggcgg aactcatcgc cgcctgcctt
     4501 gcccgctgct ggacaggggc tcggctgttg ggcactgaca attccgtggt gttgtcgggg
     4561 aaatcatcgt cctttccttg gctgctcgcc tatgttgcca cctggattct gcgcgggacg
     4621 tccttctgct acgtcccttc ggccctcaat ccagcggacc ttccttcccg cggcctgctg
     4681 ccggctctgc ggcctcttcc gcgtcttcgc cttcgccctc agacgagtcg gatctccctt
     4741 tgggccgcct ccccgcatcg ataccgagcg ctgctcgaga gatctgtgat agcggccatc
     4801 aagctggccg cgactctaga tcataatcag ccataccaca tttgtagagg ttttacttgc
     4861 tttaaaaaac ctcccacacc tccccctgaa cctgaaacat aaaatgaatg caattgttgt
     4921 tgttaacttg tttattgcag cttataatgg ttacaaataa agcaatagca tcacaaattt
     4981 cacaaataaa gcattttttt cactgcattc tagttgtggt ttgtccaaac tcatcaatgt
     5041 atcagcttat cgataccgca tgcacgtgcg gaccgagcgg ccgcaggaac ccctagtgat
     5101 ggagttggcc actccctctc tgcgcgctcg ctcgctcact gaggccgggc gaccaaaggt
     5161 cgcccgacgc ccgggctttg cccgggcggc ctcagtgagc gagcgagcgc gcagctgcct
     5221 gcaggggcgc ctgatgcggt attttctcct tacgcatctg tgcggtattt cacaccgcat
     5281 annnnnnnnn nnnnnnnnnn nnnnnnnnnn nnnnnnnnnn nnnnnnnnnn nnnnnnnnnn
     5341 nnnnnnnnnn nnnnnnnnnn nnnnnnnnnn nnnnnnnnnn nnnnnnnnnn nnnnnnnnnn
     5401 nnnnnnnnnn nnnnnnnnnn nnncnnnnnn nnnnnnnnnn nnnnnnnnnn nnnnnnnnnn
     5461 nnnnnnnnnn nnnnnnnnnn nnnnnnnnnn nnnnnnnnnn nnnnnnnnnn nnnnnnnnnn
     5521 nnnnnnnnnn nnnnnnnnnn nnnnnnnnnn nnnnnnnnnn nnnnnccttt gacgttggag
     5581 tccacgttct ttaatagtgg actcttgttc caaactggaa caacactcaa ccctatctcg
     5641 ggctattctt ttgatttata agggattttg ccgatttcgg cctattggtt aaaaaatgag
     5701 ctgatttaac aaaaatttaa cgcgaatttt aacaaaatat taacgtttac aattttatgg
     5761 tgcactctca gtacaatctg ctctgatgcc gcatagttaa gccagccccg acacccgcca
     5821 acacccgctg acgcgccctg acgggcttgt ctgctcccgg catccgctta cagacaagct
     5881 gtgaccgtct ccgggagctg catgtgtcag aggttttcac cgtcatcacc gaaacgcgcg
     5941 agacgaaagg gcctcgtgat acgcctattt ttataggtta atgtcatgat aataatggtt
     6001 tcttagacgt caggtggcac ttttcgggga aatgtgcgcg gaacccctat ttgtttattt
     6061 ttctaaatac attcaaatat gtatccgctc atgagacaat aaccctgata aatgcttcaa
     6121 taatattgaa aaaggaagag tatgagtatt caacatttcc gtgtcgccct tattcccttt
     6181 tttgcggcat tttgccttcc tgtttttgct cacccagaaa cgctggtgaa agtaaaagat
     6241 gctgaagatc agttgggtgc acgagtgggt tacatcgaac tggatctcaa cagcggtaag
     6301 atccttgaga gttttcgccc cgaagaacgt tttccaatga tgagcacttt taaagttctg
     6361 ctatgtggcg cggtattatc ccgtattgac gccgggcaag agcaactcgg tcgccgcata
     6421 cactattctc agaatgactt ggttgagtac tcaccagtca cagaaaagca tcttacggat
     6481 ggcatgacag taagagaatt atgcagtgct gccataacca tgagtgataa cactgcggcc
     6541 aacttacttc tgacaacgat cggaggaccg aaggagctaa ccgctttttt gcacaacatg
     6601 ggggatcatg taactcgcct tgatcgttgg gaaccggagc tgaatgaagc cataccaaac
     6661 gacgagcgtg acaccacgat gcctgtagca atggcaacaa cgttgcgcaa actattaact
     6721 ggcgaactac ttactctagc ttcccggcaa caattaatag actggatgga ggcggataaa
     6781 gttgcaggac cacttctgcg ctcggccctt ccggctggct ggtttattgc tgataaatct
     6841 ggagccggtg agcgtgggtc tcgcggtatc attgcagcac tggggccaga tggtaagccc
     6901 tcccgtatcg tagttatcta cacgacgggg agtcaggcaa ctatggatga acgaaataga
     6961 cagatcgctg agataggtgc ctcactgatt aagcattggt aactgtcaga ccaagtttac
     7021 tcatatatac tttagattga tttaaaactt catttttaat ttaaaaggat ctaggtgaag
     7081 atcctttttg ataatctcat gaccaaaatc ccttaacgtg agttttcgtt ccactgagcg
     7141 tcagaccccg tagaaaagat caaaggatct tcttgagatc ctttttttct gcgcgtaatc
     7201 tgctgcttgc aaacaaaaaa accaccgcta ccagcggtgg tttgtttgcc ggatcaagag
     7261 ctaccaactc tttttccgaa ggtaactggc ttcagcagag cgcagatacc aaatactgtc
     7321 cttctagtgt agccgtagtt aggccaccac ttcaagaact ctgtagcacc gcctacatac
     7381 ctcgctctgc taatcctgtt accagtggct gctgccagtg gcgataagtc gtgtcttacc
     7441 gggttggact caagacgata gttaccggat aaggcgcagc ggtcgggctg aacggggggt
     7501 tcgtgcacac agcccagctt ggagcgaacg acctacaccg aactgagata cctacagcgt
     7561 gagctatgag aaagcgccac gcttcccgaa gggagaaagg cggacaggta tccggtaagc
     7621 ggcagggtcg gaacaggaga gcgcacgagg gagcttccag ggggaaacgc ctggtatctt
     7681 tatagtcctg tcgggtttcg ccacctctga cttgagcgtc gatttttgtg atgctcgtca
     7741 ggggggcgga gcctatggaa aaacgccagc aacgcggcct ttttacggtt cctggccttt
     7801 tgctggcctt ttgctcacat gt
//
