Features (pLannotate 1.2.2; 20 found; start..end, strand, type, name):
     12..39      +  repeat_region  AAV2 ITR (fragment): inverted terminal repeat of adeno-associated virus serotype 2 inverted
     68..95      +  repeat_region  AAV2 ITR (fragment): inverted terminal repeat of adeno-associated virus serotype 2 inverted
    686..715     -  misc_feature   MCS (fragment): pBluescript multiple cloning site
    849..981     +  intron         chimeric intron: chimera between introns from human β-globin and immunoglobulin heavy chain genes
   1917..1976    +  CDS            KCNJ2 (fragment): KCNJ2_HUMAN - Also known as IRK1. Experimental evidence at protein level: Swiss-Prot protein existence level 1. Probably participates in establishing action potential waveform and excitability of neuronal and muscle tissues. Inward rectifier potassium channels are characterized by a greater tendency to allow potassium to flow into the cell rather than out of it. Their voltage dependence is regulated by the concentration of extracellular potassium; as external potassium is raised, the voltage range of the channel opening shifts to more positive voltages. The inward rectification is mainly due t
   1986..2696    +  CDS            mCerulean3: mCerulean3 is a basic (constitutively fluorescent) cyan fluorescent protein published in 2011, derived from Aequorea victoria. It is reported to be a somewhat slowly-maturing monomer with very low acid sensitivity.
   2703..3014    +  CDS            Atp4b (fragment): ATP4B_MOUSE - Experimental evidence at protein level: Swiss-Prot protein existence level 1. The beta subunit of the gastric H(+)/K(+) ATPase pump which transports H(+) ions in exchange for K(+) ions across the apical membrane of parietal cells. Plays a structural and regulatory role in the assembly and membrane targeting of a functionally active pump (By similarity). Within a transport cycle, the transfer of a H(+) ion across the membrane is coupled to ATP hydrolysis and is associated with a transient phosphorylation of the alpha subunit that shifts the pump conformation from inward-facing (E1
   3057..4101    +  CDS            Chrimson (fragment): red light-drivable channelrhodopsin from Chlamydomonas noctigama (Klapoetke et al., 2014)
   4132..4157    +  misc_feature   MCS (fragment): pBluescript multiple cloning site
   4157..4745    +  misc_feature   WPRE: woodchuck hepatitis virus posttranscriptional regulatory element
   4808..4891    +  CDS            large T antigen (fragment): large T antigen from SV40 (simian virus 40)
   4914..4995    +  polyA_signal   SV40 poly(A) signal: SV40 polyadenylation signal
   5074..5214    +  repeat_region  AAV2 ITR: inverted terminal repeat of adeno-associated virus serotype 2 inverted
   5219..5270    -  misc_feature   bom (fragment): basis of mobility region from pBR322
   5289..5744    +  rep_origin     f1 ori (sequence partly withheld): f1 bacteriophage origin of replication; arrow indicates direction of (+) strand synthesis
   5745..5794    -  misc_feature   bom (fragment): basis of mobility region from pBR322
   5896..5931    -  CDS            rop (fragment): Rop protein, which maintains plasmids at low copy number; rop
   6026..6130    +  promoter       AmpR promoter: bla
   6131..6991    +  CDS            AmpR: β-lactamase; bla; confers resistance to ampicillin, carbenicillin, and related antibiotics
   7162..7750    +  rep_origin     ori: high-copy-number ColE1/pMB1/pBR322/pUC origin of replication
>Addgene plasmid #154946 | mDlx-BiPOLES-mCerulean | addgene full sequence | sequence record 308736 | Addgene NGS Result
CCTGCAGGCAGCTGCGCGCTCGCTCGCTCACTGAGGCCGCCCGGGCGTCGGGCGACCTTTGGTCGCCCGG
CCTCAGTGAGCGAGCGAGCGCGCAGAGAGGGAGTGGCCAACTCCATCACTAGGGGTTCCTGCGGCCGCAC
GCGTTTAATTAAGAATTCTATACACTCACAGTGGTTTGGCATATATTTGGTGAAATTTTTTAAGGAAAAA
TTAGTGTTGGTTTCGATATATGGTAGCTTTTTCTCTAACATAATTTGAATAATTCAGCAAAGCCCTACTA
CCAGCTGTACTTCTGCAGCCTCTTCCATTCTTTCCAGCATTATAATTTTGGTTAATTTTCAATTTTAGGT
CCTACGTCTCTGCAATTTGTGTATGAATAACAGAATAATTTCCCTCTTTTGTTTCGCCTTTCCTGTTCCT
GAATCTAAATAAAGATGGCTTTTTAGTATTAAAAGTGGAAGAAAATTACAGGTAATTATCTTTGACGGTA
AAAACGCTGTAATCAGCGGGCTACATGAAAAATTACTCTAATTATGGCTGCATTTAAGAGAATGGAAAAA
AACCTTCTTGTGGATAAAAACCTTAAATTGTCCCCAATGTCTGCTTCAAATTGGATGGCACTGCAGCTGG
AGGCTTTGTTCAGAATTGATCCTGGGGAGCTACGAACCCAAAGTTTCACAGTAGGAAGCTTGATATCGAA
TTCCTGCAGCCCGGGCTGGGCATAAAAGTCAGGGCAGAGCCATCTATTGCTTACATTTGCTTCTAGCCTG
CAGGTCGAGGAGCGCAGCCTTCCAGAAGCAGAGCGCGGCGCCTTAAGCTGCAGAAGTTGGTCGTGAGGCA
CTGGGCAGGTAAGTATCAAGGTTACAAGACAGGTTTAAGGAGACCAATAGAAACTGGGCTTGTCGAGACA
GAGAAGACTCTTGCGTTTCTGATAGGCACCTATTGGTCTTACTGACATCCACTTTGCCTTTCTCTCCACA
GGTGTCCACTCCCAGTTCAATTACAGCTCTTAAGAAACTAGTGGATCCATGGCATCACAGGTCGTCTATG
GGGAATGGGCATCAACTCACACCGAGTGCTACAATATGTCCAGAATCGACTCCACCTTCGTCTCACTGCT
GCAGCTGGTGTGGGCCGTGGTCTCAGGCTGCCAGACAATCTTCATGATTAGCAGGGCTCCCAAGGTCCCT
TGGGAGTCCGTGTACCTGCCCTTTGTCGAATCTATCACTTATGCACTGGCCAGTACTGGCAACGGAACCC
TGCAGATGAGGGACGGCAGATTCTTTCCTTGGAGCCGAATGGCCTCCTGGCTGTGCACCTGTCCAATCAT
GCTGGGACAGATTTCTAACATGGCTCTGGTGAAGTACAAAAGTATCCCACTGAATCCCATTGCACAGGCC
GCTTCCATCATTAGAGTGGTCATGGGAATCACCGCTACAATTTCTCCCGCAGAGTATATGAAGTGGCTGT
TCTTTTTCTTTGGGGCCACCTGCCTGGTGTTCGAGTACAGTGTGGTCTTCACAATCTTTCAAGTGGGGCT
GTATGGCTTTGAATCTGTCGGGACACCTCTGGCACAGAAGGTGGTGGTGAGGATCAAGATGCTGCGCCTG
ATCTTCTTTATTGCTTGGACTATGTTCCCAATCGTGTGGCTGATTTCACCCACCGGAGTCTGCGTGATCC
ACGAGAACGTGAGCGCCATTCTGTACCTGCTGGCTGACGGCCTGTGCAAAAATACATATGGAGTGATCCT
GTGGAGCACTGCCTGGGGAGTGCTGGAAGGGAAGTGGGACCCCGCATGTCTGCCAGGGCAGGAGAAACCC
GAAGCCGACGATCCTTTTGGCCTGAATCACGAGAAGAATGCCCCTCCTAACGACGAAGTCAATATCAGAA
TGTTTGGAAGGGGACGTACGGCGGCCAAGAGCAGGATCACCAGCGAGGGCGAGTACATCCCCCTGGACCA
GATCGACATCAACGTGGCGGTACCCGTGAGCAAGGGCGAGGAGCTGTTCACCGGGGTGGTGCCCATCCTG
GTCGAGCTGGACGGCGACGTAAACGGCCACAAGTTCAGCGTGTCCGGCGAGGGCGAGGGCGATGCCACCT
ACGGCAAGCTGACCCTGAAGTTCATCTGCACCACCGGCAAGCTGCCCGTGCCCTGGCCCACCCTCGTGAC
CACCCTGAGCTGGGGCGTGCAGTGCTTCGCCCGCTACCCCGACCACATGAAGCAGCACGACTTCTTCAAG
TCCGCCATGCCCGAAGGCTACGTCCAGGAGCGCACCATCTTCTTCAAGGACGACGGCAACTACAAGACCC
GCGCCGAGGTGAAGTTCGAGGGCGACACCCTGGTGAACCGCATCGAGCTGAAGGGCATCGACTTCAAGGA
GGACGGCAACATCCTGGGGCACAAGCTGGAGTACAACGCCATCCACGGCAACGTCTATATCACCGCCGAC
AAGCAGAAGAACGGCATCAAGGCCAACTTCGGCCTCAACTGCAACATCGAGGACGGCAGCGTGCAGCTCG
CCGACCACTACCAGCAGAACACCCCCATCGGCGACGGCCCCGTGCTGCTGCCCGACAACCACTACCTGAG
CACCCAGTCCAAGCTGAGCAAAGACCCCAACGAGAAGCGCGATCACATGGTCCTGCTGGAGTTCGTGACC
GCCGCCGGGATCACTCTCGGCATGGACGAGCTGTATACCGGTGCAGCCCTGCAGGAGAAGAAGTCATGCA
GCCAGCGCATGGCCGAATTCCGGCAATACTGTTGGAACCCGGACACTGGGCAGATGCTGGGCCGCACCCC
AGCCCGGTGGGTGTGGATCAGCCTGTACTATGCAGCTTTCTACGTGGTCATGACTGGGCTCTTTGCCTTG
TGCATCTATGTGCTGATGCAGACCATTGATCCCTACACCCCCGACTACCAGGACCAGTTAAAGTCACCGG
GGGTAACCTTGAGACCGGATGTGTATGGGGAAAGAGGGCTGCAGATTTCCTACAACATCTCTGAAAACAG
CTCTAGACAGGCCCAGATCACCGGACGTCCGGAGGGAGCTGTACAAGAGCTGATCAGCAGCGCCACCAGA
TCTCTGTTTGCCGCCGGAGGCATCAACCCTTGGCCTAACCCCTACCACCACGAGGACATGGGCTGTGGAG
GAATGACACCTACAGGCGAGTGCTTCAGCACCGAGTGGTGGTGTGACCCTTCTTACGGACTGAGCGACGC
CGGATACGGATATTGCTTCGTGGAGGCCACAGGCGGCTACCTGGTCGTGGGAGTGGAGAAGAAGCAGGCT
TGGCTGCACAGCAGAGGCACACCAGGAGAAAAGATCGGCGCCCAGGTCTGCCAGTGGATTGCTTTCAGCA
TCGCCATCGCCCTGCTGACATTCTACGGCTTCAGCGCTTGGAAGGCCACTTGCGGTTGGGAGGAGGTCTA
CGTCTGTTGCGTCGAGGTGCTGTTCGTGACCCTGGAGATCTTCAAGGAGTTCAGCAGCCCCGCCACAGTG
TACCTGTCTACCGGCAACCACGCCTATTGCCTGCGCTACTTCGAGTGGCTGCTGTCTTGCCCCGTGATCC
TGATCAAGCTGAGCAACCTGAGCGGCCTGAAGAACGACTACAGCAAGCGGACCATGGGCCTGATCGTGTC
TTGCGTGGGAATGATCGTGTTCGGCATGGCCGCAGGACTGGCTACCGATTGGCTCAAGTGGCTGCTGTAT
ATCGTGTCTTGCATCTACGGCGGCTACATGTACTTCCAGGCCGCCAAGTGCTACGTGGAAGCCAACCACA
GCGTGCCTAAAGGCCATTGCCGCATGGTCGTGAAGCTGATGGCCTACGCTTACTTCGCCTCTTGGGGCAG
CTACCCAATCCTCTGGGCAGTGGGACCAGAAGGACTGCTGAAGCTGAGCCCTTACGCCAACAGCATCGGC
CACAGCATCTGCGACATCATCGCCAAGGAGTTTTGGACCTTCCTGGCCCACCACCTGAGGATCAAGATCC
ACGAGCACATCCTGATCCACGGCGACATCCGGAAGACCACCAAGATGGAGATCGGAGGCGAGGAGGTGGA
AGTGGAAGAGTTCGTGGAGGAGGAGGACGAGGACACAGTGTGAAAGCTTAAGTTTCGCGCCACCCCTGCA
GGGAATTCGATATCAAGCTTATCGATAATCAACCTCTGGATTACAAAATTTGTGAAAGATTGACTGGTAT
TCTTAACTATGTTGCTCCTTTTACGCTATGTGGATACGCTGCTTTAATGCCTTTGTATCATGCTATTGCT
TCCCGTATGGCTTTCATTTTCTCCTCCTTGTATAAATCCTGGTTGCTGTCTCTTTATGAGGAGTTGTGGC
CCGTTGTCAGGCAACGTGGCGTGGTGTGCACTGTGTTTGCTGACGCAACCCCCACTGGTTGGGGCATTGC
CACCACCTGTCAGCTCCTTTCCGGGACTTTCGCTTTCCCCCTCCCTATTGCCACGGCGGAACTCATCGCC
GCCTGCCTTGCCCGCTGCTGGACAGGGGCTCGGCTGTTGGGCACTGACAATTCCGTGGTGTTGTCGGGGA
AATCATCGTCCTTTCCTTGGCTGCTCGCCTATGTTGCCACCTGGATTCTGCGCGGGACGTCCTTCTGCTA
CGTCCCTTCGGCCCTCAATCCAGCGGACCTTCCTTCCCGCGGCCTGCTGCCGGCTCTGCGGCCTCTTCCG
CGTCTTCGCCTTCGCCCTCAGACGAGTCGGATCTCCCTTTGGGCCGCCTCCCCGCATCGATACCGAGCGC
TGCTCGAGAGATCTGTGATAGCGGCCATCAAGCTGGCCGCGACTCTAGATCATAATCAGCCATACCACAT
TTGTAGAGGTTTTACTTGCTTTAAAAAACCTCCCACACCTCCCCCTGAACCTGAAACATAAAATGAATGC
AATTGTTGTTGTTAACTTGTTTATTGCAGCTTATAATGGTTACAAATAAAGCAATAGCATCACAAATTTC
ACAAATAAAGCATTTTTTTCACTGCATTCTAGTTGTGGTTTGTCCAAACTCATCAATGTATCAGCTTATC
GATACCGCATGCACGTGCGGACCGAGCGGCCGCAGGAACCCCTAGTGATGGAGTTGGCCACTCCCTCTCT
GCGCGCTCGCTCGCTCACTGAGGCCGGGCGACCAAAGGTCGCCCGACGCCCGGGCTTTGCCCGGGCGGCC
TCAGTGAGCGAGCGAGCGCGCAGCTGCCTGCAGGGGCGCCTGATGCGGTATTTTCTCCTTACGCATCTGT
GCGGTATTTCACACCGCATA
[95 nt withheld, positions 5271-5365]
T
[46 nt withheld, positions 5367-5412]
C
[141 nt withheld, positions 5414-5554]
CCTTTGACGTTGGAGTCCACGTTCTTTAATAGTGGACTCTTGTTCCAAACTGGAACAACACTCAACTCTA
TCTCGGGCTATTCTTTTGATTTATAAGGGATTTTGCCGATTTCGGTCTATTGGTTAAAAAATGAGCTGAT
TTAACAAAAATTTAACGCGAATTTTAACAAAATATTAACGTTTACAATTTTATGGTGCACTCTCAGTACA
ATCTGCTCTGATGCCGCATAGTTAAGCCAGCCCCGACACCCGCCAACACCCGCTGACGCGCCCTGACGGG
CTTGTCTGCTCCCGGCATCCGCTTACAGACAAGCTGTGACCGTCTCCGGGAGCTGCATGTGTCAGAGGTT
TTCACCGTCATCACCGAAACGCGCGAGACGAAAGGGCCTCGTGATACGCCTATTTTTATAGGTTAATGTC
ATGATAATAATGGTTTCTTAGACGTCAGGTGGCACTTTTCGGGGAAATGTGCGCGGAACCCCTATTTGTT
TATTTTTCTAAATACATTCAAATATGTATCCGCTCATGAGACAATAACCCTGATAAATGCTTCAATAATA
TTGAAAAAGGAAGAGTATGAGTATTCAACATTTCCGTGTCGCCCTTATTCCCTTTTTTGCGGCATTTTGC
CTTCCTGTTTTTGCTCACCCAGAAACGCTGGTGAAAGTAAAAGATGCTGAAGATCAGTTGGGTGCACGAG
TGGGTTACATCGAACTGGATCTCAACAGCGGTAAGATCCTTGAGAGTTTTCGCCCCGAAGAACGTTTTCC
AATGATGAGCACTTTTAAAGTTCTGCTATGTGGCGCGGTATTATCCCGTATTGACGCCGGGCAAGAGCAA
CTCGGTCGCCGCATACACTATTCTCAGAATGACTTGGTTGAGTACTCACCAGTCACAGAAAAGCATCTTA
CGGATGGCATGACAGTAAGAGAATTATGCAGTGCTGCCATAACCATGAGTGATAACACTGCGGCCAACTT
ACTTCTGACAACGATCGGAGGACCGAAGGAGCTAACCGCTTTTTTGCACAACATGGGGGATCATGTAACT
CGCCTTGATCGTTGGGAACCGGAGCTGAATGAAGCCATACCAAACGACGAGCGTGACACCACGATGCCTG
TAGCAATGGCAACAACGTTGCGCAAACTATTAACTGGCGAACTACTTACTCTAGCTTCCCGGCAACAATT
AATAGACTGGATGGAGGCGGATAAAGTTGCAGGACCACTTCTGCGCTCGGCCCTTCCGGCTGGCTGGTTT
ATTGCTGATAAATCTGGAGCCGGTGAGCGTGGGTCTCGCGGTATCATTGCAGCACTGGGGCCAGATGGTA
AGCCCTCCCGTATCGTAGTTATCTACACGACGGGGAGTCAGGCAACTATGGATGAACGAAATAGACAGAT
CGCTGAGATAGGTGCCTCACTGATTAAGCATTGGTAACTGTCAGACCAAGTTTACTCATATATACTTTAG
ATTGATTTAAAACTTCATTTTTAATTTAAAAGGATCTAGGTGAAGATCCTTTTTGATAATCTCATGACCA
AAATCCCTTAACGTGAGTTTTCGTTCCACTGAGCGTCAGACCCCGTAGAAAAGATCAAAGGATCTTCTTG
AGATCCTTTTTTTCTGCGCGTAATCTGCTGCTTGCAAACAAAAAAACCACCGCTACCAGCGGTGGTTTGT
TTGCCGGATCAAGAGCTACCAACTCTTTTTCCGAAGGTAACTGGCTTCAGCAGAGCGCAGATACCAAATA
CTGTTCTTCTAGTGTAGCCGTAGTTAGGCCACCACTTCAAGAACTCTGTAGCACCGCCTACATACCTCGC
TCTGCTAATCCTGTTACCAGTGGCTGCTGCCAGTGGCGATAAGTCGTGTCTTACCGGGTTGGACTCAAGA
CGATAGTTACCGGATAAGGCGCAGCGGTCGGGCTGAACGGGGGGTTCGTGCACACAGCCCAGCTTGGAGC
GAACGACCTACACCGAACTGAGATACCTACAGCGTGAGCTATGAGAAAGCGCCACGCTTCCCGAAGGGAG
AAAGGCGGACAGGTATCCGGTAAGCGGCAGGGTCGGAACAGGAGAGCGCACGAGGGAGCTTCCAGGGGGA
AACGCCTGGTATCTTTATAGTCCTGTCGGGTTTCGCCACCTCTGACTTGAGCGTCGATTTTTGTGATGCT
CGTCAGGGGGGCGGAGCCTATGGAAAAACGCCAGCAACGCGGCCTTTTTACGGTTCCTGGCCTTTTGCTG
GCCTTTTGCTCACATGT
