>Addgene plasmid #154946 | mDlx-BiPOLES-mCerulean | depositor partial sequence | sequence record 299895 | BiPOLES-mCerulean insert
ATGGCATCACAGGTCGTCTATGGGGAATGGGCATCAACTCACACCGAGTGCTACAATATGTCCAGAATCG
ACTCCACCTTCGTCTCACTGCTGCAGCTGGTGTGGGCCGTGGTCTCAGGCTGCCAGACAATCTTCATGAT
TAGCAGGGCTCCCAAGGTCCCTTGGGAGTCCGTGTACCTGCCCTTTGTCGAATCTATCACTTATGCACTG
GCCAGTACTGGCAACGGAACCCTGCAGATGAGGGACGGCAGATTCTTTCCTTGGAGCCGAATGGCCTCCT
GGCTGTGCACCTGTCCAATCATGCTGGGACAGATTTCTAACATGGCTCTGGTGAAGTACAAAAGTATCCC
ACTGAATCCCATTGCACAGGCCGCTTCCATCATTAGAGTGGTCATGGGAATCACCGCTACAATTTCTCCC
GCAGAGTATATGAAGTGGCTGTTCTTTTTCTTTGGGGCCACCTGCCTGGTGTTCGAGTACAGTGTGGTCT
TCACAATCTTTCAAGTGGGGCTGTATGGCTTTGAATCTGTCGGGACACCTCTGGCACAGAAGGTGGTGGT
GAGGATCAAGATGCTGCGCCTGATCTTCTTTATTGCTTGGACTATGTTCCCAATCGTGTGGCTGATTTCA
CCCACCGGAGTCTGCGTGATCCACGAGAACGTGAGCGCCATTCTGTACCTGCTGGCTGACGGCCTGTGCA
AAAATACATATGGAGTGATCCTGTGGAGCACTGCCTGGGGAGTGCTGGAAGGGAAGTGGGACCCCGCATG
TCTGCCAGGGCAGGAGAAACCCGAAGCCGACGATCCTTTTGGCCTGAATCACGAGAAGAATGCCCCTCCT
AACGACGAAGTCAATATCAGAATGTTTGGAAGGGGACGTACGGCGGCCAAGAGCAGGATCACCAGCGAGG
GCGAGTACATCCCCCTGGACCAGATCGACATCAACGTGGCGGTACCCGTGAGCAAGGGCGAGGAGCTGTT
CACCGGGGTGGTGCCCATCCTGGTCGAGCTGGACGGCGACGTAAACGGCCACAAGTTCAGCGTGTCCGGC
GAGGGCGAGGGCGATGCCACCTACGGCAAGCTGACCCTGAAGTTCATCTGCACCACCGGCAAGCTGCCCG
TGCCCTGGCCCACCCTCGTGACCACCCTGAGCTGGGGCGTGCAGTGCTTCGCCCGCTACCCCGACCACAT
GAAGCAGCACGACTTCTTCAAGTCCGCCATGCCCGAAGGCTACGTCCAGGAGCGCACCATCTTCTTCAAG
GACGACGGCAACTACAAGACCCGCGCCGAGGTGAAGTTCGAGGGCGACACCCTGGTGAACCGCATCGAGC
TGAAGGGCATCGACTTCAAGGAGGACGGCAACATCCTGGGGCACAAGCTGGAGTACAACGCCATCCACGG
CAACGTCTATATCACCGCCGACAAGCAGAAGAACGGCATCAAGGCCAACTTCGGCCTCAACTGCAACATC
GAGGACGGCAGCGTGCAGCTCGCCGACCACTACCAGCAGAACACCCCCATCGGCGACGGCCCCGTGCTGC
TGCCCGACAACCACTACCTGAGCACCCAGTCCAAGCTGAGCAAAGACCCCAACGAGAAGCGCGATCACAT
GGTCCTGCTGGAGTTCGTGACCGCCGCCGGGATCACTCTCGGCATGGACGAGCTGTATACCGGTGCAGCC
CTGCAGGAGAAGAAGTCATGCAGCCAGCGCATGGCCGAATTCCGGCAATACTGTTGGAACCCGGACACTG
GGCAGATGCTGGGCCGCACCCCAGCCCGGTGGGTGTGGATCAGCCTGTACTATGCAGCTTTCTACGTGGT
CATGACTGGGCTCTTTGCCTTGTGCATCTATGTGCTGATGCAGACCATTGATCCCTACACCCCCGACTAC
CAGGACCAGTTAAAGTCACCGGGGGTAACCTTGAGACCGGATGTGTATGGGGAAAGAGGGCTGCAGATTT
CCTACAACATCTCTGAAAACAGCTCTAGACAGGCCCAGATCACCGGACGTCCGGAGGGAGCTGTACAAGA
GCTGATCAGCAGCGCCACCAGATCTCTGTTTGCCGCCGGAGGCATCAACCCTTGGCCTAACCCCTACCAC
CACGAGGACATGGGCTGTGGAGGAATGACACCTACAGGCGAGTGCTTCAGCACCGAGTGGTGGTGTGACC
CTTCTTACGGACTGAGCGACGCCGGATACGGATATTGCTTCGTGGAGGCCACAGGCGGCTACCTGGTCGT
GGGAGTGGAGAAGAAGCAGGCTTGGCTGCACAGCAGAGGCACACCAGGAGAAAAGATCGGCGCCCAGGTC
TGCCAGTGGATTGCTTTCAGCATCGCCATCGCCCTGCTGACATTCTACGGCTTCAGCGCCTGGAAGGCCA
CTTGCGGTTGGGAGGAGGTCTACGTCTGTTGCGTCGAGGTGCTGTTCGTGACCCTGGAGATCTTCAAGGA
GTTCAGCAGCCCCGCCACAGTGTACCTGTCTACCGGCAACCACGCCTATTGCCTGCGCTACTTCGAGTGG
CTGCTGTCTTGCCCCGTGATCCTGATCAAGCTGAGCAACCTGAGCGGCCTGAAGAACGACTACAGCAAGC
GGACCATGGGCCTGATCGTGTCTTGCGTGGGAATGATCGTGTTCGGCATGGCCGCAGGACTGGCTACCGA
TTGGCTCAAGTGGCTGCTGTATATCGTGTCTTGCATCTACGGCGGCTACATGTACTTCCAGGCCGCCAAG
TGCTACGTGGAAGCCAACCACAGCGTGCCTAAAGGCCATTGCCGCATGGTCGTGAAGCTGATGGCCTACG
CTTACTTCGCCTCTTGGGGCAGCTACCCAATCCTCTGGGCAGTGGGACCAGAAGGACTGCTGAAGCTGAG
CCCTTACGCCAACAGCATCGGCCACAGCATCTGCGACATCATCGCCAAGGAGTTTTGGACCTTCCTGGCC
CACCACCTGAGGATCAAGATCCACGAGCACATCCTGATCCACGGCGACATCCGGAAGACCACCAAGATGG
AGATCGGAGGCGAGGAGGTGGAAGTGGAAGAGTTCGTGGAGGAGGAGGACGAGGACACAGTG
